>Addgene plasmid #202775 | pDGE1177 | addgene full sequence | sequence record 403581 | Addgene NGS Result
TTCCTGGCGTTTTCTTGTCGCGTGTTTTAGTCGCATAAAGTAGAATACTTGCGACTAGAACCGGAGACAT
TACGCCATGAACAAGAGCGCCGCCGCTGGCCTGCTGGGCTATGCCCGCGTCAGCACCGACGACCAGGACT
TGACCAACCAACGGGCCGAACTGCACGCGGCCGGCTGCACCAAGCTGTTTTCCGAGAAGATCACCGGCAC
CAGGCGCGACCGCCCGGAGCTGGCCAGGATGCTTGACCACCTACGCCCTGGCGACGTTGTGACAGTGACC
AGGCTAGACCGCCTGGCCCGCAGCACCCGCGACCTACTGGACATTGCCGAGAGCATCCAGGAGGCCGGCG
CGGGCCTGCGTAGCCTGGCAGAGCCGTGGGCCGACACCACCACGCCGGCCGGCCGCATGGTGTTGACCGT
GTTCGCCGGCATTGCCGAGTTCGAGCGTTCCCTAATCATCGACCGCACCCGGAGCGGGCGCGAGGCCGCC
AAGGCCCGAGGCGTGAAGTTTGGCCCCCGCCCTACCCTCACCCCGGCACAGATCGCGCACGCCCGCGAGC
TGATCGACCAGGAAGGCCGCACCGTGAAAGAGGCGGCTGCACTGCTTGGCGTGCATCGCTCGACCCTGTA
CCGCGCACTTGAGCGCAGCGAGGAAGTGACGCCCACCGAGGCCAGGCGGCGCGGTGCCTTCCGTGAGGAC
GCATTGACCGAGGCCGACGCCCTGGCGGCCGCCGAGAATGAACGCCAAGAGGAACAAGCATGAAACCGCA
CCAGGACGGCCAGGACGAACCGTTTTTCATTACCGAAGAGATCGAGGCGGAGATGATCGCGGCCGGGTAC
GTGTTCGAGCCGCCCGCGCACGTCTCAACCGTGCGGCTGCATGAAATCCTGGCCGGTTTGTCTGATGCCA
AGCTGGCGGCCTGGCCGGCCAGCTTGGCCGCTGAAGAAACCGAGCGCCGCCGTCTAAAAAGGTGATGTGT
ATTTGAGTAAAACAGCTTGCGTCATGCGGTCGCTGCGTATATGATGCGATGAGTAAATAAACAAATACGC
AAGGGGAACGCATGAAGGTTATCGCTGTACTTAACCAGAAAGGCGGGTCAGGCAAGACGACCATCGCAAC
CCATCTAGCCCGCGCCCTGCAACTCGCCGGGGCCGATGTTCTGTTAGTCGATTCCGATCCCCAGGGCAGT
GCCCGCGATTGGGCGGCCGTGCGGGAAGATCAACCGCTAACCGTTGTCGGCATCGACCGCCCGACGATTG
ACCGCGACGTGAAGGCCATCGGCCGGCGCGACTTCGTAGTGATCGACGGAGCGCCCCAGGCGGCGGACTT
GGCTGTGTCCGCGATCAAGGCAGCCGACTTCGTGCTGATTCCGGTGCAGCCAAGCCCTTACGACATATGG
GCCACCGCCGACCTGGTGGAGCTGGTTAAGCAGCGCATTGAGGTCACGGATGGAAGGCTACAAGCGGCCT
TTGTAGTGTCGCGGGCGATCAAAGGCACGCGCATCGGCGGTGAGGTTGCCGAGGCGCTGGCCGGGTACGA
GCTGCCCATTCTTGAGTCCCGTATCACGCAGCGCGTGAGCTACCCAGGCACTGCCGCCGCCGGCACAACC
GTTCTTGAATCAGAACCCGAGGGCGACGCTGCCCGCGAGGTCCAGGCGCTGGCCGCTGAAATTAAATCAA
AACTCATTTGAGTTAATGAGGTAAAGAGAAAATGAGCAAAAGCACAAACACGCTAAGTGCCGGCCGTCCG
AGCGCACGCAGCAGCAAGGCTGCAACGTTGGCCAGCCTGGCAGACACGCCAGCCATGAAGCGGGTCAACT
TTCAGTTGCCGGCGGAGGATCACACCAAGCTGAAGATGTACGCGGTACGCCAAGGCAAGACCATTACCGA
GCTGCTATCTGAATACATCGCGCAGCTACCAGAGTAAATGAGCAAATGAATAAATGAGTAGATGAATTTT
AGCGGCTAAAGGAGGCGGCATGGAAAATCAAGAACAACCAGGCACCGACGCCGTGGAATGCCCCATGTGT
GGAGGAACGGGCGGTTGGCCAGGCGTAAGCGGCTGGGTTGTCTGCCGGCCCTGCAATGGCACTGGAACCC
CCAAGCCCGAGGAATCGGCGTGAGCGGTCGCAAACCATCCGGCCCGGTACAAATCGGCGCGGCGCTGGGT
GATGACCTGGTGGAGAAGTTGAAGGCCGCGCAGGCCGCCCAGCGGCAACGCATCGAGGCAGAAGCACGCC
CCGGTGAATCGTGGCAAGCGGCCGCTGATCGAATCCGCAAAGAATCCCGGCAACCGCCGGCAGCCGGTGC
GCCGTCGATTAGGAAGCCGCCCAAGGGCGACGAGCAACCAGATTTTTTCGTTCCGATGCTCTATGACGTG
GGCACCCGCGATAGTCGCAGCATCATGGACGTGGCCGTTTTCCGTCTGTCGAAGCGTGACCGACGAGCTG
GCGAGGTGATCCGCTACGAGCTTCCAGACGGGCACGTAGAGGTTTCCGCAGGGCCGGCCGGCATGGCCAG
TGTGTGGGATTACGACCTGGTACTGATGGCGGTTTCCCATCTAACCGAATCCATGAACCGATACCGGGAA
GGGAAGGGAGACAAGCCCGGCCGCGTGTTCCGTCCACACGTTGCGGACGTACTCAAGTTCTGCCGGCGAG
CCGATGGCGGAAAGCAGAAAGACGACCTGGTAGAAACCTGCATTCGGTTAAACACCACGCACGTTGCCAT
GCAGCGTACGAAGAAGGCCAAGAACGGCCGCCTGGTGACGGTATCCGAGGGTGAAGCCTTGATTAGCCGC
TACAAGATCGTAAAGAGCGAAACCGGGCGGCCGGAGTACATCGAGATCGAGCTAGCTGATTGGATGTACC
GCGAGATCACAGAAGGCAAGAACCCGGACGTGCTGACGGTTCACCCCGATTACTTTTTGATCGATCCCGG
CATCGGCCGTTTTCTCTACCGCCTGGCACGCCGCGCCGCAGGCAAGGCAGAAGCCAGATGGTTGTTCAAG
ACGATCTACGAACGCAGTGGCAGCGCCGGAGAGTTCAAGAAGTTCTGTTTCACCGTGCGCAAGCTGATCG
GGTCAAATGACCTGCCGGAGTACGATTTGAAGGAGGAGGCGGGGCAGGCTGGCCCGATCCTAGTCATGCG
CTACCGCAACCTGATCGAGGGCGAAGCATCCGCCGGTTCCTAATGTACGGAGCAGATGCTAGGGCAAATT
GCCCTAGCAGGGGAAAAAGGTCGAAAAGGTGTCTTTCCTGTGGATAGCACGTACATTGGGAACCCAAAGC
CGTACATTGGGAACCGGAACCCGTACATTGGGAACCCAAAGCCGTACATTGGGAACCGGTCACACATGTA
AGTGACTGATATAAAAGAGAAAAAAGGCGATTTTTCCGCCTAAAACTCTTTAAAACTTATTAAAACTCTT
AAAACCCGCCTGGCCTGTGCATAACTGTCTGGCCAGCGCACAGCCGAAGAGCTGCAAAAAGCGCCTACCC
TTCGGTCGCTGCGCTCCCTACGCCCCGCCGCTTCGCGTCGGCCTATCGCGGCCGCTGGCCGCTCAAAAAT
GGCTGGCCTACGGCCAGGCAATCTACCAGGGCGCGGACAAGCCGCGCCGTCGCCACTCGACCGCCGGCGC
CCACATCAAGGCACCCTGCCTCGCGCGTTTCGGTGATGACGGTGAAAACCTCTGACACATGCAGCTCCCG
GAGACGGTCACAGCTTGTCTGTAAGCGGATGCCGGGAGCAGACAAGCCCGTCAGGGCGCGTCAGCGGGTG
TTGGCGGGTGTCGGGGCGCAGCCATGACCCAGTCACGTAGCGATAGCGGAGTGTATACTGGCTTAACTAT
GCGGCATCAGAGCAGATTGTACTGAGAGTGCACCATATGCGGTGTGAAATACCGCACAGATGCGTAAGGA
GAAAATACCGCATAAGGCGCTCTTCCGCTTCCTCGCTCACTGACTCGCTGCGCTCGGTCGTTCGGCTGCG
GCGAGCGGTATCAGCTCACTCAAAGGCGGTAATACGGTTATCCACAGAATCAGGGGATAACGCAGGAAAG
AACATGTGAGCAAAAGGCCAGCAAAAGGCCAGGAACCGTAAAAAGGCCGCGTTGCTGGCGTTTTTCCATA
GGCTCCGCCCCCCTGACGAGCATCACAAAAATCGACGCTCAAGTCAGAGGTGGCGAAACCCGACAGGACT
ATAAAGATACCAGGCGTTTCCCCCTGGAAGCTCCCTCGTGCGCTCTCCTGTTCCGACCCTGCCGCTTACC
GGATACCTGTCCGCCTTTCTCCCTTCGGGAAGCGTGGCGCTTTCTCATAGCTCACGCTGTAGGTATCTCA
GTTCGGTGTAGGTCGTTCGCTCCAAGCTGGGCTGTGTGCACGAACCCCCCGTTCAGCCCGACCGCTGCGC
CTTATCCGGTAACTATCGTCTTGAGTCCAACCCGGTAAGACACGACTTATCGCCACTGGCAGCAGCCACT
GGTAACAGGATTAGCAGAGCGAGGTATGTAGGCGGTGCTACAGAGTTCTTGAAGTGGTGGCCTAACTACG
GCTACACTAGAAGGACAGTATTTGGTATCTGCGCTCTGCTGAAGCCAGTTACCTTCGGAAAAAGAGTTGG
TAGCTCTTGATCCGGCAAACAAACCACCGCTGGTAGCGGTGGTTTTTTTGTTTGCAAGCAGCAGATTACG
CGCAGAAAAAAAGGATCTCAAGAAGATCCTTTGATCTTTTCTACGGGGTCTGACGCTCAGTGGAACGAAA
ACTCACGTTAAGGGATTTTGGTCATGCATGATATATCTCCCAATTTGTGTAGGGCTTATTATGCACGCTT
AAAAATAATAAAAGCAGACTTGACCTGATAGTTTGGCTGTGAGCAATTATGTGCTTAGTGCATCTAACGC
TTGAGTTAAGCCGCGCCGCGAAGCGGCGTCGGCTTGAACGAATTTCTAGCTAGACATTATTTGCCGACTA
CCTTGGTGATCTCGCCTTTCACGTAGTGGACAAATTCTTCCAACTGATCTGCGCACGAGGCCAAGCGATC
TTCTTCTTGTCCAAGATAAGCCTGTCTAGCTTCAAGTATGACGGGCTGATACTGGGCCGGCAGGCGCTCC
ATTGCCCAGTCGGCAGCGACATCCTTCGGCGCGATTTTGCCGGTTACTGCGCTGTACCAAATGCGGGACA
ACGTAAGCACTACATTTCGCTCATCGCCAGCCCAGTCGGGCGGCGAGTTCCATAGCGTTAAGGTTTCATT
TAGCGCCTCAAATAGATCCTGTTCAGGAACCGGATCAAAGAGTTCCTCCGCCGCTGGACCTACCAAGGCA
ACGCTATGTTCTCTTGCTTTTGTCAGCAAGATAGCCAGATCAATGTCGATCGTGGCTGGCTCGAAGATAC
CTGCAAGAATGTCATTGCGCTGCCATTCTCCAAATTGCAGTTCGCGCTTAGCTGGATAACGCCACGGAAT
GATGTCGTCGTGCACAACAATGGTGACTTCTACAGCGCGGAGAATCTCGCTCTCTCCAGGGGAAGCCGAA
GTTTCCAAAAGGTCGTTGATCAAAGCTCGCCGCGTTGTTTCATCAAGCCTTACGGTCACCGTAACCAGCA
AATCAATATCACTGTGTGGCTTCAGGCCGCCATCCACTGCGGAGCCGTACAAATGTACGGCCAGCAACGT
CGGTTCGAGATGGCGCTCGATGACGCCAACTACCTCTGATAGTTGAGTCGATACTTCGGCGATCACCGCT
TCCCCCATGATGTTTAACTTTGTTTTAGGGCGACTGCCCTGCTGCGTAACATCGTTGCTGCTCCATAACA
TCAAACATCGACCCACGGCGTAACGCGCTTGCTGCTTGGATGCCCGAGGCATAGACTGTACCCCAAAAAA
ACAGTCATAACAAGCCATGAAAACCGCCACTGCGCCGTTACCACCGCTGCGTTCGGTCAAGGTTCTGGAC
CAGTTGCGTGAGCGCATACGCTACTTGCATTACAGCTTACGAACCGAACAGGCTTATGTCCACTGGGTTC
GTGCCCGAATTGATCACAGGCAGCAACGCTCTGTCATCGTTACAATCAGCATGCTACCCTCCGCGAGATC
ATCCGTGTTTAAAACCCGGCAGCTTAGTTGCCGTTCTTCCGAATAGCATCGGTAACATGAGCAAAGTCTG
CCGCCTTACAACGGCTCTCCCGCTGACGCCGTCCCGGACTGATGGGCTGCCTGTATCGAGTGGTGATTTT
GTGCCGAGCTGCCGGTCGGGGAGCTGTTGGCTGGCTGGTGGCAGGATATATTGTGGTGTAAACAAATTGA
CGCTTAGACAACTTAATAACACATTGCGGATCCCTCGGTCACATGTGCATCCTCGTAAAGCGACTAAATG
GAGCAACCTACTGTTTTTGAAGTTTGGGTTGCCATGTAATCACTTGCAATAAATATATGTACTAATGACT
GCATCGGCTTGCGTGTCTAAATTTGTAGCTTATTGAAAACTTTTTGTGGTTAAAGACGAATCCAGTTAAC
TAACATAAGTTTAACAAAACAAGACCTTTTCCATATATAGACCACCGTTACCAACTTACAAAGAAGCCAA
ATAAAGTACAACACAACACTTGCAAGTTACAAAAAGAGAGGAAAAAAAACATGGTACCATTTGACAACAT
ATAGAAACACACATAAACATTACTTATAACAAAAAGATTCAAACTCGGCTTTTATTATCTCCCCCTGATC
AAATTCTAAACACTTTATTCCTCATAAACTAACTCCCCGACATTGGAGTTATTGGACTATGACGATGACA
TCAGTGGGGTAAGCTCACTTGTGCCCCAGTTTGCTAGGGAGGTCGCAGTATCTGGCCACAGCCACCTCGT
GCTGCTCGACGTAGGTTTCTTTGTCGGCCTCCTTGATTCTTTCCAGTCTGTGGTCCACATAGTAGACGCC
GGGCATCTTGAGGTTCTTAGCGGGTTTCTTGGATCTGTATGTGGTCTTGAAGTTGCAGATCAGGTGGCCC
CCGCCCACGAGCTTCAGGGCCATGTCGCTTCTGCCTTCCAGGCCGCCGTCAGCGGGGTACAGCATCTCGG
TGTTGGCCTCCCAGCCGAGTGTTTTCTTCTGCATCACAGGGCCGTTGGATGGGAAGTTCACCCCTCTGAT
CTTGACGTTGTAGATGAGGCAGCCGTCCTGGAGGCTGGTGTCCTGGGTAGCGGTCAGCACGCCCCCATCT
TCGTATGTGGTGACTCTCTCCCATGTGAAGCCCTCAGGGAAGGACTGCTTAAAGAAGTCGGGGATGCCCT
GGGTGTGGTTGATGAAGGTTCTGCTGCCGTACATGAAGCTGGTAGCCAGGATGTCGAAGGCGAAGGGGAG
AGGGCCGCCCTCGACCACCTTGATTCTCATGGTCTGGGTGCCCTCGTAGGGCTTGCCTTCGCCCTCGGAT
GTGCACTTGAAGTGGTGGTTGTTCACGGTGCCCTCCATGTACAGCTTCATGTGCATGTTCTCCTTAATCA
GCTCGCTCATAGTAGTGTGCTGGCCACCACGAGTACGGTCACGGTCATGTTCCCCACCAGTATGTTGCTG
TCCGTAGTACTGAGCTCTGTCTTTCAGATCCTGAGCTTTGCTTCCCAACTTCATCCTTGCACTGTCCAAC
TTGTCTGATCCCTGTGGGTGCTCTCCCGTTGCGTACCTATTCACAATCAATAGGTATCATACCAAGCATT
TTACCTATATAGATGATATACACAGACACATTCAAGCTAGCTAGGTCAAATTTCGTATTTAGTTAACCAA
ATGTTCCCTAGAATTTGCAATTTCTTATTGTTACATTTGTTATTCGACCAAAAAAATTGATCCAAAGCTA
CTGGCTCAACACATGCATGCACATATTGCACAAAATTATGAAGTAAGATGATAAATGTGTGCTTACTTGT
AAATCCAAGAGAAAACGGTTATAGCGGCAATGCCAAACCCTCCAGAGGAAAGAAAACCGGTGATGAGGAG
TGCAACTGTGATGAGAGCCGGGACAAGGATTGGGCTGAAGATAACGAGCAGAGGTGTTGCAACAGTCAAA
GCTATGACAGTTCCAACAAGGGTAAGGCTGGAGAGAACAAGGAGGGAACCACCAGCTGTGACAGCAGTTG
CAGCTTTAGCAATCTGCCTAGACTTGGAGTAGTCAGATCCTCGTCCGGACATCTGGTACTGGTCACGATC
TCGGCCCATCATCGGGTACTGATCTCTGCCGATGATATCGTGATGGGTTCCTCTAGCTGTATCCGCCATT
TTTTTGTTCTTGTTTACTAGAGAGAATGAGATTTTGAATGAGAGATTGATCAAAAAGATGTGTATATATT
TTGGAAGAGGTAGGAGTGTTTGTTAGATATATTAAGAAAGGAGACGAGAAGTCACGTGTCAATGGAGACA
TCATGCAATTGTAGGCCACGTGTTAATGGCGTCACCATGCAGCCGCTGCATGTGTTAACGAGAGGAGTCT
ATTCAAAGACACGTTTGTTTTTTGCCTAGCTCAGAATGTGGCGTTGGCATCGAACCGAAACATAAAACGC
AAAACGAACCTTTGGGCTCGTCAGTATGGGTTTGGGCCTTCAATAGATTCCTTCTATACGGCCCACATAT
CCACTATTGGCAACAAAATTAGAAAAATTTAGGATTTAGTTTTAAAATTTGTTCCGCGACATTCTAGAAC
TCCGAGCTCGAATTCTAGTAGCGGTACACTGCCAGATGAAGCCGAAGGAGTACTTTAATATACTAGGTCT
GGCGATATGATCAATTTGAAAATATAGAGTCATAACTGTAGAAATGGAATCAGATTCCATTACAAAAAGA
GATAAATCTCAACTTTAAATTTTTTCAGGAAGAAAAAAATGTTTCTTCTAATCTTCGTGTTTTACTGGCC
TTCTCATAAAATGGTTTGATATAAAAGAAAATTAAATAAGAAAAAGAGAAAACAAAAGGCTAGCCAGAGA
GAGGAGAAAATATATAATAATATAACTTAGTTTATTCATCTCATAATCTCTGCATTTTGCAAGGAGATCG
AAACTGAGCAAAACATACACAAACAGAGAAATAAAATATAGGGTACAAACAATATCAATAGCTTAGACAA
CATGAAGCTACAAAAGAACTTCGCCTCCTGTGGGGCTTATTATTTACTCTTTTTTTTTTCTTATTCTTCG
TCTTTTCTCATTGCCTCTCGAAATTGGAAAAAGCCTTTCTTTTAGCTCAACATTCTGCTTTTCCAAGCTC
AGACTTTACGCTTCTTCTTTGGGTCAGCCCTAGAGTCACCACCCAACTGCGACAGATCTATCCTTGTCTC
ATAGAGCCCTGTAATAGATTGGTGAATAAGGGTAGCGTCCAACACTTCCTTGGTTGATGTGTAGCGCTTT
CTGTCGATAGTGGTATCGAAGTACTTAAAGGCTGCTGGGGCTCCCAGATTGGTCAGTGTGAACAGGTGGA
TGATGTTTTCCGCTTGTTCCCTTATCGGCTTATCTCTGTGCTTGTTGTACGCGGAAAGCACCTTTAATTG
TAGAAAACCAGTAAAACATGGACAATTAGGAGGCATCGATTATCTAACCAAAGACTTTAACAACACTAAT
CTGCCACTAATATTCATGAGAAGTCCTTACCTTATCGAGGTTAGCGTCTGCAAGAATGACCCGCTTGGAA
AATTCGCTGATCTGCTCTATGATCTCATCAAGATAGTGCTTGTGCTGCTCGACAAACAACTGCTTCTGCT
CGTTGTCCTCTGGTGACCCCTTCAGCTTCTCATAGTGTGAGGCCAAGTACAGGAAGTTGACGTACTTACT
GGGCAATGCCAGCTCGTTGCCCTTCTGCAGTTCTCCGGCAGATGCCAGCATGCGTTTTCTGCCATTTTCC
AATTCGAAAAGCGAATACTTGGGCAGTTTGATAATGAGGTCTTTCTTCACCTCTTTGTAACCTGGTTTGT
ATAATTTTGGTTCAGTTAATTAGGAAAATTACATAATGGCTCCAAAAAAAAATTATCGACCTTTTACCAA
AAAAAATAAAATTTATCGACCTTGACAGGAAAAAGTTACAAATCAAAAGAAAGAATATCGTCTGGCATCC
AATATTTTACCTTTAGCCTCGAGGAAGTCGATCGGATTCTTCTCGAACGAGGACCTTTCCATTATGGTAA
TTCCAAGCAGTTCCTTGACGCTTTTCAGTTTCTTGCTCTTGCCCTTCTCCACCTTGGCCACTACCAGTAC
GCTGTATGCCACGGTAGGGCTATCAAAGCCTCCGTATTTCTTCGGATCCCAATCCTTCTTCCTCGCAATC
AGTTTGTCGGAGTTGCGCTTAGGGAGAATGGACTCCTTGGAGAAACCACCGGTTTGAACCTCCGTTTTCT
TGACTATGTTGACTTGGGGCATGCTGAGAACCTTACGCACAGTCGCAAAATCCCTGCCCTTATCCCAGAC
AATCTCACCTGCAAGAAACAGCAAAGAGAGAGTTAAGATATAAGTGAACAAGAAAGTCTTGGGATCGACA
TACATACAATCAATTGATCAAATTCCTAGGATTAAACATATGAAATAGGAAAGACAGACCTGTTTCGCCA
TTTGTCTCGATCAGAGGCCTCTTCCGGATTTCACCATTCGCCAGAGTGATCTCTGTCTTGAAGAAGTTCA
TGATATTCGAGTAAAAGAAGTATTTCGCGGTAGCCTTGCCGATCTCTTGTTCTGACTTCGCGATCATCTT
CCTAACGTCGTACACCTTGTAATCCCCGTACACAAACTCAGACTCCAGTTTCGGATACTTCTTGATGAGA
GCAGTGCCAACAACGGCGTTCAGGTAGGCGTCATGGGCATGATGGTAGTTGTTGATCTCGCGAACCTTGT
AAAACTGGAAGTCCTTCCGGAAGTCACTAACCAGTTTGCTCTTGAGGGTGATCACCTGCGTAACCATCAA
AAGTCAATATGGATTCATCACAAATTAATCAGGAATAGAAAGATCGGGTGGCCTTGAAGTTGATCAAATA
AAAAGTTTCGAACTTTAGTTTGATATGGTAAAGGAAAGTTGGAAACTTTACCTTTACCTCCCTGATAAGT
TTGTCATTCTCATCATACTTCGTATTCATACGCGAATCGAGTATCTGGGCCACATGTTTCGTAATCTGAC
GAGTTTCAACCAACTGGCGCTTGATGAAGCCGGCTTTGTCGAGCTCAGACAGTCCGCCCCTTTCTGCCTT
CGTGAGATTGTCGAATTTCCGTTGGGTTATGAGCTTAGCATTCAAAAGCTGCCTCCAATAGTTCTTCATC
TTCTTCACAACCTCCTCGCTGGGTACATTGTCGGATTTTCCGCGGTTCTTGTCTGAGCGCGTAAGGACCT
ATAACACGGGAGAAACCAAAAAGCAAACTCATTTCACGCCAAATACTACAGATTTCTCAAAAATTAAGTT
ATAATCCATATATCCTGACAAGAAATTGATTAAAACACAGTTGCTTTACCTTGTTGTCAATACTATCGTC
CTTCAGGAAAGATTGAGGGACAATGTGATCCACATCATAGTCGGAGAGTCTGTTAATGTCGAGCTCTTGG
TCGACGTACATATCTCTCCCATTCTGGAGGTAATAGAGGTACAGCTTCTCGTTCTGGAGTTGAGTATTTT
CGACTGGGTGCTCTTTCAGAATCTGACTCCCAAGCTCCTTGATGCCTTCCTCTATCCGCTTCATGCGCTC
CCGTGAGTTCTTCTGCCCTTTCTGAGTCGTCTGGTTTTCCCTCGCCATCTCGATGACGATGTTCTCCGGC
TTATGGCGGCCCATGACCTGTAGCAATAATTAAAACAAAAATACCACAAACAGTTAGAACTGAGGCAAGA
AGAATGAATGCAGAGAAAAAAAATCTTAGCTATTCATGGAAATGGAAGTGCGACGAACACCTAAAATGCA
AGGAGCATAACCAAATGCAGAACTTACCTTCACCAGCTCATCCACAACCTTCACTGTCTGCAGTATGCCC
TTCTTTATAGCTGGCGATCCAGCCAGGTTGGCTATGTGTTCGTGAAGGCTATCGCCCTGACCTGACACTT
GGGCCTTCTGGATATCTTCTTTGAAGGTCAGTGAGTCATCGTGAATAAGCTGCATGAAGTTCCGATTCGC
AAAACCGTCGGATTTGAGAAAGTCCAGTATAGTCTTGCCGGATTGCTTGTCGCGGATGCCGTTGATGAGC
TTCCTGGAGAGCCTTCCCCAACCTAAAACATAGAACAAACATTTGTCTCATCACAAATATGCATCAAGGA
ACACTCAGAAGTTAGTCATATACCCAAATTCTTGAAACTAGAGAAACAAAAAAAGAGGGATCATTGCGGA
AACCTTTTGACCTCTTACCTGTATATCTCCTCCTCTTCAACTGCTTCATGACCTTGTCATCGAACAGATG
CGCATAAGTCTTAAGGCGCTCCTCGATCATTTCTCTGTCCTCAAACAGCGTGAGAGTCAGCACGATGTCC
TCGAGGATGTCCTCGTTCTCCTCGTTGTCAAGGAAGTCCTTGTCCTTGATGATTTTCAACAGGTCATGGT
ATGTGCCAAGAGAGGCATTGAACCTATCCTCAACGCCGCTGATTTCCACAGAATCAAAGCATTCGATCTT
CTTAAAGTAGTCCTCTTTAAGCTGTTTCACAGTGACCTTCCGATTGGTTTTGAACAAGAGATCGACAATG
GCCTTCTTCTGCTCACCTGTTATAACAGTAAAAATTACTTTAGAAACAAAACAAAAGTGTGGTCTTTTAG
GAATGATTATTGATCAGTTCATAGTTTAAAATCTTGTGTTTTTATCGTAAAAGTGTGGACCAGGATTTAC
CTGACAGGAAGGCCGGTTTGCGCATCCCCTCCGTCACATATTTCACCTTCGTCAGCTCGTTGTAGACCGT
GAAGTATTCGTACAGGAGACTATGCTTGGGCAGGACTTTCTCATTTGGGAGATTCTTATCGAAGTTGGTC
ATCCTTTCGATGAAGGACTGTGCACTCGCACCCTTGTCCACGACCTCTTCGAAGTTCCAAGGCGTGATAG
TCTCCTCGGATTTGCGTGTCATCCACGCAAACCGCGAGTTCCCGCGTGCGAGTGGACCTAATGAATTAAT
AGAAAAATCAGGCAAATTAGAAAAGAAATAATTCTCAAAAGAGAACAACTGAGGTCAGAAAATAGCATTC
ATCAACTGAAACTAGGTATTTCTTCATATGATACTAACCTACATAGTAGGGAATGCGGAACGTGAGGATC
TTTTCAATCTTCTCTCTGTTGTCTTTCAGGAACGGATAGAAGTCCTCTTGCCTCCTCAAGATAGCATGCA
GCTCACCGAGGTGGATCTGGTGCGGTATGCTGCCATTGTCGAAGGTACGCTGCTTCCGAAGCAAATCTTC
GCGGTTCAATTTAACGAGCAGCTCCTCTGTACCGTCCATCTTTTCCAGAATAGGCTTGATGAATTTGTAG
AATTCCTCCTGACTTGCACCTAATAATATCATCAGAGGAAAACTCAATTCTTATATCTTACAGAAATGAA
CAACAAAATACATGTAGCAGAGAGGAAAACAATCATAAGTAACAACTTACCTCCATCAATGTACCCTGCG
TAGCCATTCTTCGATTGGTCAAAGAAAATCTCCTTGTACTTCTCGGGGAGTTGCTGGCGAACCAAAGCCT
TCAGAAGGGTCAGATCCTGGTGATGCTCGTCGTACCTCTTGATCATGGAGGCGCTAAGTGGCGCTTTGGT
TATCTCCGTGTTGACCCGCAGAATGTCACTGAGCAAGATAGCGTCTGACAGATTCTTGGCAGCCAAGAAC
AGGTCGGCATACTGATCACCTACAAAAGTTTAAAAGACTCAATTTTAACTCTACAGCTTCAAATAAATTT
CCGCAAAGAAATTGATAGGTTTAGACAACAAAAGAAGAGTTCCAATTTCAAGAGCACCTATTTGGGCGAG
CAGATTGTCCAGATCATCATCGTATGTATCCTTTGACAGCTGCAGCTTCGCGTCCTCGGCGAGGTCAAAG
TTGCTTTTGAAGTTAGGGGTGAGGCCCAGAGACAGTGCAATCAGATTCCCGAACAAGCCGTTCTTCTTCT
CGCCTGGCAATTGAGCGATCAGATTCTCAAGCCGTCTGGACTTCGAAAGTCTGGCAGACAGTATTGCCTT
GGCGTCGACACCTGAGATTGTTTGCAAAGAAAAATCTCAAAGCATGTACAATCTATAAACTTATGATGGA
AAAAGAAAAGAAAGGTAACTAAGGAATGTTACCTGATGCATTGATGGGGTTCTCCTCGAACAGCTGATTG
TAGGTTTGGACGAGCTGAATGAACAGTTTATCCACATCGGAGTTATCCGGGTTGAGGTCCCCTTCGATCA
AGAAATGGCCACGAAACTTTATCATGTGCGCGAGAGCCAGGTATATGAGCCGAAGGTCTGCCTTATCGGT
TGAGTCCACCAGCTTCTTGCGAAGGTGGTATATAGTCGGATACTTTTCATGATAGGCTACTTCGTCAACA
ATATTCCCAAAGATGGGGTGACGCTCGTGTTTCTTATCTTCCTCTACCAGGAAGGATTCCTCGAGGCGAT
GGAAGAACGAGTCGTCAACCTGCAAAATCAAGTTTATTGATCATCAAGTGAGTTTACATGTAGTTAAATG
CTTTCAGTAATATCCCAATGAAGCAGGATATGCTTTCAGTACAAAATACATAAGCATACTATATCATAAA
AATCCTTACCTTCGCCATCTCGTTGCTAAAGATCTCTTGGAGATAACAGATTCTGTTCTTCCTGCGAGTG
TACCTTCTCCTCGCAGTACGTTTAAGCCTTGTCGCCTCCGCGGTTTCTCCAGAGTCAAAGAGCAGAGCTC
CGATCAAGTTCTTCTTAATGCTGTGCCTATCTGTGTTGCCCAGCACTTTAAATTTCTTCGAAGGTACCTT
GTATTCATCGGTGATAACGGCCCACCCAACTGAGTTCGTACCAATATCAAGTCCAATGCTGTACTTCTTG
TCCATTTTCCAGCTGACCTTCCGCTTCTTCTTCGGTGGGCTAGAAGCCATTGGTCCAGGATTTTCTTCAA
CATCTCCAGCTTGCTTAAGAAGAGAAAAATTAGTAGCTCCAGATCCGGCTTCGAGGCTTGGACCATCAGG
TGGCACGTACATGGGCTCAATATGAGCCCAGCTGCGGGCCTGCTCATCTGCCCAGGCGAGCAGCTCAGGA
GCACGATGCAGGAAGATCAGAAGCAGGGTGTGCACATCACCTTCTGCTGAATGGGCAGCACTGGGTTCAG
CCTGGAAGTAGCGGTGGAAGAGACTGGCCAGGCTGTAGCTTTTGCGGCCTTGAGCCCTGGTGCCGTGGCT
GTGAGCACGGTCCAGGCCCCGCAATGCAGGCAGTGTGTCCAGGCAGACAGTGTCTTGGGGCAGATGGGCA
CCCAGACGTTGTAGCTCCGTGCACAGCAGTGGGAAGTCATAATCGAAGCCATTGTGGGCCACAAGGCAGA
TGGGGCCCTCCTGGCGGCTTAGGAAGCCCTGCAGTGTCCTTACCACAGCGCCATTGAAACCAGCCTTCCC
GCAGTGCATCAGGCTTTCGCTGCTCAAACCAGTAATCTCACTGGCCTTGGCAGTAAAGGGGCGCTCCGGG
CACATGCACAGTGTGAGCTTGTCCAGAACACGGGGCAGCACCAAGGAACCAGAATCATCCCGTTCTGGGT
TCTCCAGGGAAGAGCGGTGAACAGCAAAAAGGGATATCTCTGCAATCTCAGGGTCCATGTTTGGGAGCCC
AGTGGCTTCTAGGTCCAGGAATACAAAGGTTTCAGCCCGAGGTGGCTCAGACATGGTGTGGTGAGAGAAA
CAGAGCGTGAGCTCAAATACACAAGTACGAAATCAGAGTTATGAGAGAGGATTTGGAGAAAGAAGATCAC
CTGAAGATCGTTTGCGTCGCGCGAATGAGAGAGACGGCAGAGAAAACGAGAAGCTTTAAGAGGACGAACA
AAAACCCTAATGTCACTCCTTTTATATAGATGAGAAATTTAGGGTTTGGGCTCTAATGGAGCTGTCTACA
TGGGCTTTCATTTCTTTATCCAGTAAAGAACCGGTTTAACAGGTTCCCTGGTTTATACGTGGTTTTAGCC
GGTTAACTTACGGAATATTATTTTTATCTTAAGTTACACAAATTACATCATTAATAGTAAAACAAAATTT
TATGGTGCAATTTAAGTTTTTATGATGAGTGAAATTCGAATAATATACAAATATTTTACTGTTTAGGTTT
CCCTAAACCTACTTTTAGATATGTAAATTAAACATTTTTTTTTTTTTGGTTAGAACCAAGTCAGTGATCA
TAGAACTCAAAAAGCTGGTGTTTCAATTGGTACAAGCATTTTTATTGCAAGATATAAAAATTCAGAAGGA
CATATCCTTGATGTATGTACATGAAGGAACCGATTTTGACTCCAAGCTACAAAGAAGAAGAAGAATGATA
TACAAAGAAAACTGCATATCCTCACCATGAAATTGAAAGCTAGAGGAAGGGGAATAACAGATACTCTGCG
TAGAAGAGATTCCATATAAACCGATAATATCCTGAGATAGCTTCCTGCAATAATCAAATGTTTCTACACT
CCGTTAGATATACACTCCATTGATGTTCCGTGATAACGAGTTTATGTTTGTACAAAAGTATTTTACCTTG
GTGTAGTTTGCTTTTTCTAGTACCCATGTCTACCAAAGATCAACAACAAAGATATTAGAGATTAATGAAT
TTGGCAGTGTCAAATGCAGAAACTAAAGCATATAGTTATGAAGTTCTTGTGCATTATCTCAAAAGTATGT
AAGAGATATAAGAGTATCTCATAATGCTTTACCTGGAAAATTAAGCCTGAAGCCAAGATCACATGTGCAG
GAATCATCAAGCTACCTCTAAAAACCTGTTCATTGTTAAAGGATAAGAGGGTTGGTCTTTTCAAAGCTGC
ATACTGAGGAAAGTAACAATATCGCAACAAAAATAAATTGGTGGCGATAGTTTATCAAGCTTCTACATGC
AGTAATGGTGTTCGTGCTTTAATTAACCGAAATAGTTAAGACGGAAATAGATGAATTCACCTGAGGCATG
TAGAAAGCTAGTGATATGGCTGAAACATAATTTACTAGCAGAAGTCCAGAACCGAGGAATGCAATGTTTC
TCACTCCAAGTTTTGTTGCCAGGGTTGATATTTGGAACCTATTCAAGATCAATCAAAGGCATGATTAACT
AAACATGCTTGAACAAACACATAAAGACAATATATCAAACGGAGCTGGTTAAACATTGTCTTTGACTGTC
AAATGGATTGAGCCAAAGAGCGGAAAGAAAATGGTTATGCGTGCAGTTACTTACTTTCGATCTCCTTCAA
CATCAGGAAGGTCCTTTGTAATAGCAATGACCAGTGCAAACAGTGTCACAAAAGATGTGATGAACGCCAC
AGGTGCACTGCAAATAGCGAATCAAAAGTTGAGCTCCAAGCTTGAATTCTTGCAGAGACCGAGACGTTGA
TCGGCACGTAAGAGGTTCCAACTTTCACCATAATGAAATAAGATCACTACCGGGCGTATTTTTTGAGTTA
TCGAGATTTTCAGGAGCTAAGGAAGCTAAAATGGAGAAAAAAATCACTGGATATACCACCGTTGATATAT
CCCAATGGCATCGTAAAGAACATTTTGAGGCATTTCAGTCAGTTGCTCAATGTACCTATAACCAGACCGT
TCAGCTGGATATTACGGCCTTTTTAAAGACCGTAAAGAAAAATAAGCACAAGTTTTATCCGGCCTTTATT
CACATTCTTGCCCGCCTGATGAATGCTCATCCGGAATTCCGTATGGCAATGAAAGACGGTGAGCTGGTGA
TATGGGATAGTGTTCACCCTTGTTACACCGTTTTCCATGAGCAAACTGAAACGTTTTCATCGCTCTGGAG
TGAATACCACGACGATTTCCGGCAGTTTCTACACATATATTCGCAAGATGTGGCGTGTTACGGTGAAAAC
CTGGCCTATTTCCCTAAAGGGTTTATTGAGAATATGTTTTTCGTCTCAGCCAATCCCTGGGTGAGTTTCA
CCAGTTTTGATTTAAACGTGGCCAATATGGACAACTTCTTCGCCCCCGTTTTCACCATGGGCAAATATTA
TACGCAAGGCGACAAGGTGCTGATGCCGCTGGCGATTCAGGTTCATCATGCCGTTTGTGATGGCTTCCAT
GTCGGCAGAATGCTTAATGAATTACAACAGTACTGCGATGAGTGGCAGGGGGGGCGTAAACGCCGCGTGG
ATCCGGCTTACTAAAAGCCAGATAACAGTATGCGTATTTGCGCGCTGATTTTTGCGGTATAAGAATATAT
ACTGATATGTATACCCGAAGTATGTCAAAAAGAGGTATGCTATGAAGCAGCGTATTACAGTGACAGTTGA
CAGCGACAGCTATCAGTTGCTCAAGGCATATATGATGTCAATATCTCCGGTCTGGTAAGCACAACCATGC
AGAATGAAGCCCGTCGTCTGCGTGCCGAACGCTGGAAAGCGGAAAATCAGGAAGGGATGGCTGAGGTCGC
CCGGTTTATTGAAATGAACGGCTCTTTTGCTGACGAGAACAGGGGCTGGTGAAATGCAGTTTAAGGTTTA
CACCTATAAAAGAGAGAGCCGTTATCGTCTGTTTGTGGATGTACAGAGTGATATTATTGACACGCCCGGG
CGACGGATGGTGATCCCCCTGGCCAGTGCACGTCTGCTGTCAGATAAAGTCTCCCGTGAACTTTACCCAG
TGGTGCATATCGGGGATGAAAGCTGGCGCATGATGACCACCGATATGGCCAGTGTGCCGGTTTCCGTTAT
CGGGGAAGAAGTGGCTGATCTCAGCCACCGCGAAAATGACATCAAAAACGCCATTAACCTGATGTTCTGG
GGAATATAAATGTCAGGCTCCCTTATACACAGCCAGTCGGTCTCAGCTTCTGCAGGCATGCGACGTCGAG
CTTAGCTTGAGCTTGGATCAGATTGTCGTTTCCCGCCTTCAGTTTAAACTATCAGTGTTTGACAGGATAT
ATTGGCGGGTAAACCTAAGAGAAAAGAGCGTTTATTAGAATAATCGGATATTTAAAAGGGCGTGAAAAGG
TTTATCCGTTCGTCCATTTGTATGTGCATGCCAACCACAGGGTTCCCCTCGGGATCAAAGTACTTTAAAG
TACTTTAAAGTACTTTAAAGTACTTTGATCCAACCCCTCCGCTGCTATAGTGCAGTCGGCTTCTGACGTT
CAGTGCAGCCGTGTTCTGAAAACGACATGTCGCACAAGTCCTAAGTTACGCGACAGGCTGCCGCCCTGCC
CTT
Features (pLannotate 1.2.2; 24 found; start..end, strand, type, name):
    101..502     +  CDS            Y4CG_SINFN (fragment): Protein inferred from homology: Swiss-Prot protein existence level 3. From Sinorhizobium fredii (strain NBRC 101917 / NGR234).
   1062..1691    +  CDS            pVS1 StaA: stability protein from the Pseudomonas plasmid pVS1 (Heeb et al., 2000)
   2120..3193    +  CDS            pVS1 RepA: replication protein from the Pseudomonas plasmid pVS1 (Heeb et al., 2000)
   3259..3453    +  rep_origin     pVS1 oriV: origin of replication for the Pseudomonas plasmid pVS1 (Heeb et al., 2000)
   3656..3695    +  CDS            rop (fragment): Rop protein, which maintains plasmids at low copy number; rop
   3797..3933    +  misc_feature   bom: basis of mobility region from pBR322
   4123..4711    -  rep_origin     ori: high-copy-number ColE1/pMB1/pBR322/pUC origin of replication
   4957..5744    -  CDS            SmR (fragment): aminoglycoside adenylyltransferase (Murphy, 1985); aadA; confers resistance to spectinomycin and streptomycin
   5755..5811    -  CDS            GmR (fragment): gentamycin acetyltransferase; aacC1; confers resistance to gentamycin
   5987..6010    -  promoter       Pc promoter (fragment): intI1 (promoter lies within the coding sequence); class 1 integron promoter
   6269..6293    +  misc_feature   LB T-DNA repeat: left border repeat from nopaline C58 T-DNA
   6808..7500    -  CDS            TagRFP: TagRFP is a basic (constitutively fluorescent) red fluorescent protein published in 2007, derived from Entacmaea quadricolor. It has very low acid sensitivity.
   7501..8217    -  CDS            OLEO2_BRANA: Experimental evidence at protein level: Swiss-Prot protein existence level 1. May have a structural role to stabilize the lipid body during desiccation of the seed by preventing coalescence of the oil. Probably interacts with both lipid and phospholipid moieties of lipid bodies. May also provide recognition signals for specific lipase anchorage in lipolysis during seedling growth. From Brassica napus (Rape).
  10597..10908   -  CDS            cas9 (fragment): CAS9_LISIN - Also known as csn1. Experimental evidence at protein level: Swiss-Prot protein existence level 1. CRISPR (clustered regularly interspaced short palindromic repeat) is an adaptive immune system that provides protection against mobile genetic elements (viruses, transposable elements and conjugative plasmids). CRISPR clusters contain spacers, sequences complementary to antecedent mobile elements, and target invading nucleic acids. CRISPR clusters are transcribed and processed into CRISPR RNA (crRNA). In type II CRISPR systems correct processing of pre-crRNA requires a trans- encoded
  14707..14985   -  CDS            cas9 (fragment): CAS9_STRMU - Also known as csn1. Experimental evidence at protein level: Swiss-Prot protein existence level 1. CRISPR (clustered regularly interspaced short palindromic repeat) is an adaptive immune system that provides protection against mobile genetic elements (viruses, transposable elements and conjugative plasmids). CRISPR clusters contain spacers, sequences complementary to antecedent mobile elements, and target invading nucleic acids. CRISPR clusters are transcribed and processed into CRISPR RNA (crRNA). In type II CRISPR systems correct processing of pre-crRNA requires a trans- encoded
  15097..15804   -  CDS            Trex2: TREX2_MOUSE - Experimental evidence at protein level: Swiss-Prot protein existence level 1. Exonuclease with a preference for double-stranded DNA with mismatched 3' termini. May play a role in DNA repair. From Mus musculus (Mouse).
  16493..16567   -  CDS            HST (fragment): HSTC_ARATH - Also known as HPT2, VTE2-2. Experimental evidence at protein level: Swiss-Prot protein existence level 1. Involved in the synthesis of plastoquinone-9. Can use both homogentisic acid and 2,5-dihydroxyphenylacetic acid gamma-lactone as prenyl acceptors, and solanesyl diphosphate > farnesyl diphosphate > geranylgeranyl diphosphate >> phytyl diphosphate as prenyl donors. Do not catalyze the decardoxylation of homogentisate uncoupled from prenylation. From Arabidopsis thaliana (Mouse-ear cress).
  16833..16916   -  CDS            HST (fragment): HSTC_ARATH - Also known as HPT2, VTE2-2. Experimental evidence at protein level: Swiss-Prot protein existence level 1. Involved in the synthesis of plastoquinone-9. Can use both homogentisic acid and 2,5-dihydroxyphenylacetic acid gamma-lactone as prenyl acceptors, and solanesyl diphosphate > farnesyl diphosphate > geranylgeranyl diphosphate >> phytyl diphosphate as prenyl donors. Do not catalyze the decardoxylation of homogentisate uncoupled from prenylation. From Arabidopsis thaliana (Mouse-ear cress).
  17068..17439   -  CDS            HST (fragment): HSTC_ARATH - Also known as HPT2, VTE2-2. Experimental evidence at protein level: Swiss-Prot protein existence level 1. Involved in the synthesis of plastoquinone-9. Can use both homogentisic acid and 2,5-dihydroxyphenylacetic acid gamma-lactone as prenyl acceptors, and solanesyl diphosphate > farnesyl diphosphate > geranylgeranyl diphosphate >> phytyl diphosphate as prenyl donors. Do not catalyze the decardoxylation of homogentisate uncoupled from prenylation. From Arabidopsis thaliana (Mouse-ear cress).
  17498..17600   +  promoter       cat promoter: promoter of the E. coli cat gene encoding chloramphenicol acetyltransferase
  17601..18259   +  CDS            CmR: chloramphenicol acetyltransferase; cat; confers resistance to chloramphenicol
  18441..18599   +  CDS            ccdA (fragment): CCDA_ECO57 - Also known as H, letA. Experimental evidence at protein level: Swiss-Prot protein existence level 1. Antitoxin component of a type II toxin-antitoxin (TA) system which inhibits the post-segregational killing (PSK) of plasmid-free cells, also referred to as a plasmid addiction system. Binds to and blocks the activity of CcdB; will also remove bound CcdB protein from the CcdB-GyrA complex by forming a CcdA-CcdB complex, a process termed rejuvenation. Functions as a transcriptional corepressor for the ccdAB operon, repression also requires CcdB (By similarity). From Escherichia coli
  18604..18906   +  CDS            ccdB: CCDB_ECOLI - Also known as G, letB, letD. Experimental evidence at protein level: Swiss-Prot protein existence level 1. Toxic component of a type II toxin-antitoxin (TA) system, functioning in plasmid maintainence. Responsible for the post- segregational killing (PSK) of plasmid-free cells, also referred to as a plasmid addiction system. Half-life of over 2 hours. Cell killing by CcdB is accompanied by filamentation, defects in chromosome and plasmid segregation, defects in cell division, formation of anucleate cells, decreased DNA synthesis and plasmid loss. Interferes with the activity of DN
  19030..19054   +  misc_feature   RB T-DNA repeat: right border repeat from nopaline C58 T-DNA
