[The description below was written by a language model from this plasmid's Addgene catalogue record and pLannotate feature annotations shown in this document.]
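Description:
pDGE1177 is a 19.3 kb binary T-DNA vector built on the pJOG272 backbone for CRISPR/Cas9 knockout and deletion work in Arabidopsis thaliana, with co-expression of the TREX2 exonuclease. Outside the T-DNA borders it carries the pVS1 replication and stability functions (RepA, StaA, oriV), which are commonly used to maintain binary vectors in Agrobacterium. It also carries a ColE1/pBR322-type origin with the bom site for propagation in E. coli, and an aadA gene conferring spectinomycin resistance. Because the plasmid still contains a ccdB cassette, it has to be kept in a ccdB-tolerant strain, and the chloramphenicol resistance gene within that cassette provides the second bacterial selection.

Three modules lie between the nopaline-type left and right border repeats. Next to the left border is the FAST marker, an oleosin coding sequence fused to TagRFP. It gives red fluorescence in seeds, so transgenic seeds can be picked visually, as can non-fluorescent, transgene-free segregants in later generations. The nuclease unit is recorded as pRPS5a:TREX2-zCas9_tNbEU, meaning the RPS5a promoter drives mouse-derived Trex2 placed upstream of zCas9, followed by the NbEU terminator. The record does not state how the two proteins are joined. The automated annotation detects only short Cas9 fragments, and the HST fragments it reports upstream of Trex2 probably reflect Arabidopsis genomic sequence within the promoter region. TREX2 is a 3' exonuclease, and in editing constructs it is generally co-expressed to process Cas9-cut ends. Adjacent to the right border is the BsaI-excisable CmR/ccdB cassette. It serves as a counter-selectable placeholder that is replaced by guide RNA expression units through Golden Gate cloning, so the plasmid as deposited is a recipient vector without guides.
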