Addgene plasmid #202775: pDGE1177
Purpose: CRISPR-KO with TRE2 exonuclease co-expression in Arabidopsis thaliana
Depositing lab: Johannes Stuttmann. Depositing organization: CNRS UMR 7265 Institut Biosciences et Biotechnologie d'Aix- Marseille (BIAM). Publication: Targeted gene deletion with SpCas9 and multiple guide RNAs in Arabidopsis thaliana: four are better than two. Ordon J, Kiel N, Becker D, Kretschmer C, Schulze-Lefert P, Stuttmann J. Plant Methods. 2023 Mar 28;19(1):30. doi: 10.1186/s13007-023-01010-4. PubMed 36978193.
Backbone
  Vector backbone: pJOG272
  Vector type: Plant Expression, CRISPR
  Selectable markers: RED seed fluorescence (FAST)
Growth in bacteria
  Bacterial resistance: Chloramphenicol and Spectinomycin, 25 & 50 μg/mL
  Growth temperature: 37°C
  Growth strain: ccdB Survival
  Growth instructions: Strain may grow fairly slow. Use clean glassware or (better) single use plastic culture tubes.
  Copy number: Unknown
Gene/Insert 1
  Gene/Insert name: FAST marker
Gene/Insert 2
  Gene/Insert name: pRPS5a:TREX2-zCas9_tNbEU
Gene/Insert 3
  Gene/Insert name: ccdB cassette (BsaI-excisable)
Terms and licenses: Academic/Nonprofit Terms; Industry Terms: Not Available to Industry
How to cite: pDGE1177 was a gift from Johannes Stuttmann (Addgene plasmid # 202775 ; http://n2t.net/addgene:202775 ; RRID:Addgene_202775)
